>Addgene plasmid #14537 | V250 pCEP-4HA B56epsilon | addgene partial sequence | sequence record 21127 | CMV-F 5'-CGCAAATGGGCGGTAGGCGTG-3'
GCAGAGCTCGTTTAGTGACCGTCAGATCTCTAGAAGCTGGGTACCACGCGTCATATGGCTTACCCATACG
ATGTTCCAGATTACGCTAGCGGCCGCATCTTTTACCCATACGATGTTCCTGACTATGCGGGCTATCCCTA
TGACGTCCCGGACTATGCAGGATCCTATCCATATGACGTTCCAGATTACGCTGCTCAGTGCGGCCGCTCC
TCAGCACCAACTACTCCTCCATCAGTGGATAAAGTAGACGGATTTTCTCGGAAGTCCGTCAGAAAAGCCA
GACAGAAGAGGTCGCAAAGTTCCTCACAGTTTAGGTCTCAAGGCAAGCCTATTGAGTTAACACCTCTGCC
GCTGCTAAAAGACGTTCCATCCTCAGAGCAGCCTGAACTGTTCCTAAAGAAACTTCAGCAGTGCTGTGTC
ATTTTTGACTTCATGGACACGCTATCTGATCTTAAAATGAAAGAATACAAGCGCTCCACTCTTAATGAAC
TGGTGGACTACATTACAATAAGCAGAGGCTGTTTGACAGAGCAGACTTACCCTGAAGTAGTTAGAATGGT
ATCTTGCAATATATTCAGAACTCTCCCTCCTAGTGACAGCAATGAATTTGATCCAGAAGAAGATGAACCT
ACCCTTGAGGCATCGTGGCCACACTTACAGCTTGTATATGAATTTTTCATA
