[The description below was written by a language model from this plasmid's Addgene catalogue record.]
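Description:
V250 pCEP-4HA B56epsilon is a mammalian expression plasmid built on a modified version of the Invitrogen pCEP4 backbone (about 10.2 kb without insert). It is propagated in E. coli as a high-copy plasmid under ampicillin selection, and transfected mammalian cells can be selected with hygromycin. No feature table accompanies the record, so the promoter and replication elements are not explicitly listed. Unmodified pCEP4 is generally known as an episomal vector that drives inserts from the CMV promoter and carries the Epstein-Barr virus oriP and EBNA-1 for extrachromosomal maintenance in primate cells. The nature of the backbone modification is not spelled out beyond the added tag cassette, so these features should be confirmed against sequence.

The payload is a roughly 1.6 kb human cDNA encoding the B56 epsilon (B' epsilon, PR61 epsilon) regulatory subunit of protein phosphatase 2A, fused at its N terminus to four copies of the HA epitope. The record is internally inconsistent on the gene symbol: the insert name field says PPP2R5C, whereas the Entrez entry and the epsilon designation point to PPP2R5E. The insert was cloned by restriction digestion between a NotI site, which is retained, and a BamHI site, which was destroyed. Because the 4xHA tag was itself inserted as a NotI cassette, two NotI sites sit at the 5' end of the gene, which matters for any subcloning or diagnostic digestion.

The construct allows expression of epitope-tagged B56 epsilon in mammalian cells, with detection or immunoprecipitation through the HA tag. It derives from work on how B56 subunits of PP2A regulate beta-catenin signalling.
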