Addgene plasmid #14537: V250 pCEP-4HA B56epsilon
Depositing lab: David Virshup. Depositing organization: University of Utah. Publication: Regulation of beta-catenin signaling by the B56 subunit of protein phosphatase 2A. Seeling JM, Miller JR, Gil R, Moon RT, White R, Virshup DM. Science. 1999 Mar 26. 283(5410):2089-91. 10.1126/science.283.5410.2089 PubMed 10092233.
Backbone
  Vector backbone: pCEP4 (modified)
  Backbone manufacturer: Invitrogen
  Backbone size w/o insert (bp): 10186
  Vector type: Mammalian Expression
  Selectable markers: Hygromycin
Growth in bacteria
  Bacterial resistance: Ampicillin, 100 μg/mL
  Growth temperature: 37°C
  Growth strain: DH5alpha
  Copy number: High Copy
Gene/Insert
  Gene/Insert name: PPP2R5C B56 epsilon regulatory subunit of PP2A (alt names: B' epsilon; PR61 epsilon)
  Species: H. sapiens (human)
  Insert size (bp): 1600
  GenBank ID: L76703
  Entrez Gene: PPP2R5E (a.k.a. B56E, B56epsilon)
  Tag / fusion protein: 4 HA (N terminal on insert)
  Cloning method: Restriction Enzyme; 5′ cloning site Not1 (not destroyed); 3′ cloning site BamHI (destroyed during cloning)
  Sequencing primers: 5′ pCEP forward (invitrogen); 3′ EBV Reverse (invitrogen)
Terms and licenses: Academic/Nonprofit Terms; Industry Terms: Not Available to Industry
Depositor comments: 4 HA tag cloned into Not1 site as Not1 cassette so two Not1 sites at 5' end of gene.
How to cite: V250 pCEP-4HA B56epsilon was a gift from David Virshup (Addgene plasmid # 14537 ; http://n2t.net/addgene:14537 ; RRID:Addgene_14537)
